>Addgene plasmid #202528 | pCAGGS-SMS1-TEV-Twin-Strep | addgene full sequence | sequence record 406371 | Addgene NGS Result
GTCGACATTGATTATTGACTAGTTATTAATAGTAATCAATTACGGGGTCATTAGTTCATAGCCCATATAT
GGAGTTCCGCGTTACATAACTTACGGTAAATGGCCCGCCTGGCTGACCGCCCAACGACCCCCGCCCATTG
ACGTCAATAATGACGTATGTTCCCATAGTAACGCCAATAGGGACTTTCCATTGACGTCAATGGGTGGAGT
ATTTACGGTAAACTGCCCACTTGGCAGTACATCAAGTGTATCATATGCCAAGTACGCCCCCTATTGACGT
CAATGACGGTAAATGGCCCGCCTGGCATTATGCCCAGTACATGACCTTATGGGACTTTCCTACTTGGCAG
TACATCTACGTATTAGTCATCGCTATTACCATGGTCGAGGTGAGCCCCACGTTCTGCTTCACTCTCCCCA
TCTCCCCCCCCTCCCCACCCCCAATTTTGTATTTATTTATTTTTTAATTATTTTGTGCAGCGATGGGGGC
GGGGGGGGGGGGGGGCGCGCCAGGCGGGGCGGGGCGGGGCGAGGGGCGGGGCGGGGCGAGGCGGAGAGGT
GCGGCGGCAGCCAATCAGAGCGGCGCGCTCCGAAAGTTTCCTTTTATGGCGAGGCGGCGGCGGCGGCGGC
CCTATAAAAAGCGAAGCGCGCGGCGGGCGGGAGTCGCTGCGCGCTGCCTTCGCCCCGTGCCCCGCTCCGC
CGCCGCCTCGCGCCGCCCGCCCCGGCTCTGACTGACCGCGTTACTCCCACAGGTGAGCGGGCGGGACGGC
CCTTCTCCTCCGGGCTGTAATTAGCGCTTGGTTTAATGACGGCTTGTTTCTTTTCTGTGGCTGCGTGAAA
GCCTTGAGGGGCTCCGGGAGGGCCCTTTGTGCGGGGGGAGCGGCTCGGGGGGTGCGTGCGTGTGTGTGTG
CGTGGGGAGCGCCGCGTGCGGCTCCGCGCTGCCCGGCGGCTGTGAGCGCTGCGGGCGCGGCGCGGGGCTT
TGTGCGCTCCGCAGTGTGCGCGAGGGGAGCGCGGCCGGGGGCGGTGCCCCGCGGTGCGGGGGGGGCTGCG
AGGGGAACAAAGGCTGCGTGCGGGGTGTGTGCGTGGGGGGGTGAGCAGGGGGTGTGGGCGCGTCGGTCGG
GCTGCAACCCCCCCTGCACCCCCCTCCCCGAGTTGCTGAGCACGGCCCGGCTTCGGGTGCGGGGCTCCGT
ACGGGGCGTGGCGCGGGGCTCGCCGTGCCGGGCGGGGGGTGGCGGCAGGTGGGGGTGCCGGGCGGGGCGG
GGCCGCCTCGGGCCGGGGAGGGCTCGGGGGAGGGGCGCGGCGGCCCCCGGAGCGCCGGCGGCTGTCGAGG
CGCGGCGAGCCGCAGCCATTGCCTTTTATGGTAATCGTGCGAGAGGGCGCAGGGACTTCCTTTGTCCCAA
ATCTGTGCGGAGCCGAAATCTGGGAGGCGCCGCCGCACCCCCTCTAGCGGGCGCGGGGCGAAGCGGTGCG
GCGCCGGCAGGAAGGAAATGGGCGGGGAGGGCCTTCGTGCGTCGCCGCGCCGCCGTCCCCTTCTCCCTCT
CCAGCCTCGGGGCTGTCCGCGGGGGGACGGCTGCCTTCGGGGGGGACGGGGCAGGGCGGGGTTCGGCTTC
TGGCGTGTGACCGGCGGCTCTAGAGCCTCTGCTAACCATGTTCATGCCTTCTTCTTTTTCCTACAGCTCC
TGGGCAACGTGCTGGTTATTGTGCTGTCTCATCATTTTGGCAAAGAATTGAGCTCCCGGGTACCGAATTC
GATATCGCGGCCGCTCGAGCCACCATGAAGGAAGTGGTTTATTGGTCACCCAAGAAGGTGGCAGACTGGC
TGCTGGAGAATGCTATGCCAGAATACTGTGAGCCTCTGGAGCATTTCACAGGCCAGGACTTGATCAACCT
AACCCAAGAGGATTTCAAAAAACCCCCCTTGTGCCGAGTCTCCTCTGACAACGGGCAGCGGCTCCTGGAC
ATGATAGAAACCCTGAAAATGGAGCACCATTTGGAAGCACACAAGAACGGCCATGCCAATGGGCACCTCA
ACATTGGCGTAGACATCCCCACCCCCGACGGCAGCTTCAGCATCAAGATTAAACCCAACGGGATGCCAAA
TGGGTATAGGAAAGAGATGATAAAGATCCCCATGCCAGAACTGGAGCGCTCTCAGTACCCCATGGAGTGG
GGCAAGACTTTTCTGGCCTTTCTTTATGCACTTTCCTGTTTCGTTCTCACCACAGTGATGATCTCGGTCG
TCCACGAACGAGTACCTCCTAAGGAGGTGCAGCCTCCACTACCGGACACATTTTTTGACCATTTTAACCG
GGTGCAGTGGGCCTTTTCTATTTGTGAAATTAATGGCATGATCCTTGTAGGACTCTGGTTAATTCAGTGG
CTGCTCTTAAAATACAAGTCTATTATTAGCAGAAGATTTTTCTGCATAGTTGGCACGCTGTACCTGTATC
GGTGTATTACAATGTATGTAACTACACTCCCAGTACCTGGTATGCATTTCAACTGTTCTCCGAAGCTTTT
CGGAGACTGGGAAGCCCAACTGCGAAGAATAATGAAGCTCATTGCTGGAGGTGGCTTGTCTATCACTGGC
TCTCACAACATGTGTGGGGACTATCTGTACAGCGGCCACACGGTCATGCTAACACTTACCTACTTATTTA
TCAAAGAGTATTCCCCTCGGCGACTCTGGTGGTATCACTGGATTTGCTGGCTTCTCAGCGTAGTTGGAAT
CTTCTGTATTCTCTTAGCGCATGACCACTACACTGTGGACGTGGTGGTGGCATATTACATCACCACGAGA
CTCTTCTGGTGGTATCACACTATGGCCAATCAGCAAGTGCTAAAGGAAGCTTCCCAGATGAACCTCCTGG
CCAGGGTGTGGTGGTACAGGCCATTTCAGTACTTTGAAAAGAATGTCCAAGGAATTGTACCTCGATCTTA
CCATTGGCCTTTCCCCTGGCCAGTAGTCCACCTCAGTAGGCAAGTTAAATACAGCCGGCTGGTGAATGAC
ACACTCGAGGAAAACCTCTATTTTCAAGGCGCCACCATGTGGTCTCATCCCCAGTTCGAAAAAGGTGGTG
GAAGTGGTGGGGGCTCAGGAGGATCAGCCTGGTCACACCCTCAGTTCGAGAAGTGAAGATCTTTTTCCCT
CTGCCAAAAATTATGGGGACATCATGAAGCCCCTTGAGCATCTGACTTCTGGCTAATAAAGGAAATTTAT
TTTCATTGCAATAGTGTGTTGGAATTTTTTGTGTCTCTCACTCGGAAGGACATATGGGAGGGCAAATCAT
TTAAAACATCAGAATGAGTATTTGGTTTAGAGTTTGGCAACATATGCCCATATGCTGGCTGCCATGAACA
AAGGTTGGCTATAAAGAGGTCATCAGTATATGAAACAGCCCCCTGCTGTCCATTCCTTATTCCATAGAAA
AGCCTTGACTTGAGGTTAGATTTTTTTTATATTTTGTTTTGTGTTATTTTTTTCTTTAACATCCCTAAAA
TTTTCCTTACATGTTTTACTAGCCAGATTTTTCCTCCTCTCCTGACTACTCCCAGTCATAGCTGTCCCTC
TTCTCTTATGGAGATCCCTCGACCTGCAGCCCAAGCTTGGCGTAATCATGGTCATAGCTGTTTCCTGTGT
GAAATTGTTATCCGCTCACAATTCCACACAACATACGAGCCGGAAGCATAAAGTGTAAAGCCTGGGGTGC
CTAATGAGTGAGCTAACTCACATTAATTGCGTTGCGCTCACTGCCCGCTTTCCAGTCGGGAAACCTGTCG
TGCCAGCGGATCCGCATCTCAATTAGTCAGCAACCATAGTCCCGCCCCTAACTCCGCCCATCCCGCCCCT
AACTCCGCCCAGTTCCGCCCATTCTCCGCCCCATGGCTGACTAATTTTTTTTATTTATGCAGAGGCCGAG
GCCGCCTCGGCCTCTGAGCTATTCCAGAAGTAGTGAGGAGGCTTTTTTGGAGGCCTAGGCTTTTGCAAAA
AGCTAACTTGTTTATTGCAGCTTATAATGGTTACAAATAAAGCAATAGCATCACAAATTTCACAAATAAA
GCATTTTTTTCACTGCATTCTAGTTGTGGTTTGTCCAAACTCATCAATGTATCTTATCATGTCTGGATCC
GCTGCATTAATGAATCGGCCAACGCGCGGGGAGAGGCGGTTTGCGTATTGGGCGCTCTTCCGCTTCCTCG
CTCACTGACTCGCTGCGCTCGGTCGTTCGGCTGCGGCGAGCGGTATCAGCTCACTCAAAGGCGGTAATAC
GGTTATCCACAGAATCAGGGGATAACGCAGGAAAGAACATGTGAGCAAAAGGCCAGCAAAAGGCCAGGAA
CCGTAAAAAGGCCGCGTTGCTGGCGTTTTTCCATAGGCTCCGCCCCCCTGACGAGCATCACAAAAATCGA
CGCTCAAGTCAGAGGTGGCGAAACCCGACAGGACTATAAAGATACCAGGCGTTTCCCCCTGGAAGCTCCC
TCGTGCGCTCTCCTGTTCCGACCCTGCCGCTTACCGGATACCTGTCCGCCTTTCTCCCTTCGGGAAGCGT
GGCGCTTTCTCATAGCTCACGCTGTAGGTATCTCAGTTCGGTGTAGGTCGTTCGCTCCAAGCTGGGCTGT
GTGCACGAACCCCCCGTTCAGCCCGACCGCTGCGCCTTATCCGGTAACTATCGTCTTGAGTCCAACCCGG
TAAGACACGACTTATCGCCACTGGCAGCAGCCACTGGTAACAGGATTAGCAGAGCGAGGTATGTAGGCGG
TGCTACAGAGTTCTTGAAGTGGTGGCCTAACTACGGCTACACTAGAAGAACAGTATTTGGTATCTGCGCT
CTGCTGAAGCCAGTTACCTTCGGAAAAAGAGTTGGTAGCTCTTGATCCGGCAAACAAACCACCGCTGGTA
GCGGTGGTTTTTTTGTTTGCAAGCAGCAGATTACGCGCAGAAAAAAAGGATCTCAAGAAGATCCTTTGAT
CTTTTCTACGGGGTCTGACGCTCAGTGGAACGAAAACTCACGTTAAGGGATTTTGGTCATGAGATTATCA
AAAAGGATCTTCACCTAGATCCTTTTAAATTAAAAATGAAGTTTTAAATCAATCTAAAGTATATATGAGT
AAACTTGGTCTGACAGTTACCAATGCTTAATCAGTGAGGCACCTATCTCAGCGATCTGTCTATTTCGTTC
ATCCATAGTTGCCTGACTCCCCGTCGTGTAGATAACTACGATACGGGAGGGCTTACCATCTGGCCCCAGT
GCTGCAATGATACCGCGAGACCCACGCTCACCGGCTCCAGATTTATCAGCAATAAACCAGCCAGCCGGAA
GGGCCGAGCGCAGAAGTGGTCCTGCAACTTTATCCGCCTCCATCCAGTCTATTAATTGTTGCCGGGAAGC
TAGAGTAAGTAGTTCGCCAGTTAATAGTTTGCGCAACGTTGTTGCCATTGCTACAGGCATCGTGGTGTCA
CGCTCGTCGTTTGGTATGGCTTCATTCAGCTCCGGTTCCCAACGATCAAGGCGAGTTACATGATCCCCCA
TGTTGTGCAAAAAAGCGGTTAGCTCCTTCGGTCCTCCGATCGTTGTCAGAAGTAAGTTGGCCGCAGTGTT
ATCACTCATGGTTATGGCAGCACTGCATAATTCTCTTACTGTCATGCCATCCGTAAGATGCTTTTCTGTG
ACTGGTGAGTACTCAACCAAGTCATTCTGAGAATAGTGTATGCGGCGACCGAGTTGCTCTTGCCCGGCGT
CAATACGGGATAATACCGCGCCACATAGCAGAACTTTAAAAGTGCTCATCATTGGAAAACGTTCTTCGGG
GCGAAAACTCTCAAGGATCTTACCGCTGTTGAGATCCAGTTCGATGTAACCCACTCGTGCACCCAACTGA
TCTTCAGCATCTTTTACTTTCACCAGCGTTTCTGGGTGAGCAAAAACAGGAAGGCAAAATGCCGCAAAAA
AGGGAATAAGGGCGACACGGAAATGTTGAATACTCATACTCTTCCTTTTTCAATATTATTGAAGCATTTA
TCAGGGTTATTGTCTCATGAGCGGATACATATTTGAATGTATTTAGAAAAATAAACAAATAGGGGTTCCG
CGCACATTTCCCCGAAAAGTGCCACCTGG
Features (pLannotate 1.2.2; 17 found; start..end, strand, type, name):
      4..383     +  enhancer       CMV enhancer: human cytomegalovirus immediate early enhancer
    385..659     +  promoter       chicken β-actin promoter: No description available
    660..1676    +  intron         chimeric intron: chimera between introns from chicken β-actin and rabbit β-globin
   1775..3013    +  CDS            SGMS1: SMS1_HUMAN - Also known as MOB, SMS1, TMEM23. Experimental evidence at protein level: Swiss-Prot protein existence level 1. Major sphingomyelin synthase at the Golgi apparatus (PubMed:17449912, PubMed:14685263). Catalyzes the reversible transfer of phosphocholine moiety in sphingomyelin biosynthesis: in the forward reaction transfers phosphocholine head group of phosphatidylcholine (PC) on to ceramide (CER) to form ceramide phosphocholine (sphingomyelin, SM) and diacylglycerol (DAG) as by-product, and in the reverse reaction transfers phosphocholine from SM to DAG to form PC and CER. The direc
   3062..3078    +  CDS            Twin-Strep-tag (fragment): two Strep-Tag®II moieties connected by a linker for enhanced binding to Strep-Tactin®, an engineered form of streptavidin (Schmidt et al., 2013)
   3205..3260    +  polyA_signal   β-globin poly(A) signal: rabbit β-globin polyadenylation signal (Gil and Proudfoot, 1987)
   3645..3661    -  protein_bind   lac operator: The lac repressor binds to the lac operator to inhibit transcription in E. coli. This inhibition can be relieved by adding lactose or isopropyl-β-D-thiogalactopyranoside (IPTG). lac repressor encoded by lacI
   3669..3699    -  promoter       lac promoter: promoter for the E. coli lac operon
   3714..3735    -  protein_bind   CAP binding site: CAP binding activates transcription in the presence of cAMP. E. coli catabolite activator protein
   3748..3787    -  CDS            lacI (fragment): lac repressor; lacI; The lac repressor binds to the lac operator to inhibit transcription in E. coli. This inhibition can be relieved by adding lactose or isopropyl-β-D-thiogalactopyranoside (IPTG).
   3794..3816    +  promoter       SV40 promoter (fragment): SV40 enhancer and early promoter
   3840..3975    +  rep_origin     SV40 ori: SV40 origin of replication
   3995..4129    +  polyA_signal   SV40 poly(A) signal: SV40 polyadenylation signal
   4131..4185    -  CDS            lacI (fragment): lac repressor; lacI; The lac repressor binds to the lac operator to inhibit transcription in E. coli. This inhibition can be relieved by adding lactose or isopropyl-β-D-thiogalactopyranoside (IPTG).
   4368..4956    -  rep_origin     ori: high-copy-number ColE1/pMB1/pBR322/pUC origin of replication
   5127..5987    -  CDS            AmpR: β-lactamase; bla; confers resistance to ampicillin, carbenicillin, and related antibiotics
   5988..6092    -  promoter       AmpR promoter: bla
