[The description below was written by a language model from this plasmid's Addgene catalogue record and pLannotate feature annotations shown in this document.]
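Description:
pCAGGS-SMS1-TEV-Twin-Strep is a mammalian expression plasmid built on a pCAGGS-derived backbone that already carries a TEV protease site and a Twin-Strep-tag downstream of the cloning position. It is maintained in E. coli as a high-copy plasmid through a ColE1/pUC-type origin and is selected with ampicillin through the β-lactamase gene and its own promoter. The backbone also retains an SV40 origin of replication with an adjacent SV40 poly(A) signal, as well as remnants of lac promoter/operator and lacI sequences that play no part in expression of the insert. No mammalian selection marker is annotated, so the plasmid appears suited to transient transfection. The catalogue lists a total size of 6,102 bp, while the sequenced record is 6,119 nt.

The payload is the human SGMS1 coding sequence (sphingomyelin synthase 1, 1,239 bp), inserted by Gibson assembly with its stop codon removed so that translation continues into the TEV cleavage site and the C-terminal Twin-Strep-tag. Transcription is driven by the composite CAG promoter, annotated here as the CMV immediate-early enhancer, the chicken β-actin promoter and a chimeric β-actin/β-globin intron. It is terminated by the rabbit β-globin polyadenylation signal. The automated annotation detects only a short fragment of the Twin-Strep-tag and does not mark the TEV site, although both are stated in the catalogue entry. SMS1 is the major Golgi sphingomyelin synthase, transferring phosphocholine from phosphatidylcholine to ceramide to yield sphingomyelin and diacylglycerol. The construct is intended for strong expression of tagged SMS1 in mammalian cells. The tag allows capture on Strep-Tactin resin for purification or pull-down, such as the protein interaction studies in the associated publication, and can then be removed with TEV protease.
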