Addgene plasmid #202528: pCAGGS-SMS1-TEV-Twin-Strep
Purpose: Express C-terminal Tobacco Etch Virus (TEV) protease cleavable Twin-Strep-tagged human Sphingomyelin synthase 1 (SMS1) in mammalian cell
Depositing lab: Chiaki Murakami. Depositing organization: Chiba University. Publication: Diacylglycerol kinase zeta interacts with sphingomyelin synthase 1 and sphingomyelin synthase-related protein via different regions. Furuta M, Murakami C, Numagami Y, Suzuki R, Sakane F. FEBS Open Bio. 2023 May 11. doi: 10.1002/2211-5463.13628. PubMed 37166445.
Backbone
  Vector backbone: pCAGGS-N-TEV-Twin-Strep
  Backbone manufacturer: Chiaki Murakami
  Backbone size w/o insert (bp): 4871
  Total vector size (bp): 6102
  Vector type: Mammalian Expression
Growth in bacteria
  Bacterial resistance: Ampicillin, 100 μg/mL
  Growth temperature: 37°C
  Growth strain: DH5alpha
  Copy number: High Copy
Gene/Insert
  Gene/Insert name: SGMS1 (alt names: SMS1; Sphingomyelin synthase 1)
  Species: H. sapiens (human)
  Insert size (bp): 1239
  Mutation: deleted stop codon (TAA)
  GenBank ID: NM_147156.4 NM_147156.3
  Entrez Gene: SGMS1 (a.k.a. MOB, MOB1, SMS1, TMEM23, hmob33)
  Promoter: CAG
  Tag / fusion protein: Twin-Strep-tag (C terminal on backbone); TEV cleavable site (C terminal on backbone)
  Cloning method: Gibson Cloning
  Sequencing primers: 5′ TTCGGCTTCTGGCGTGTGACC; 3′ TATTAGCCAGAAGTCAGATGCTCAAGG
Terms and licenses: Academic/Nonprofit Terms; Industry Terms: Not Available to Industry
Depositor comments: I'm in the process of creating a protocol for expression and purification of the protein using this plasmid.
How to cite: pCAGGS-SMS1-TEV-Twin-Strep was a gift from Chiaki Murakami (Addgene plasmid # 202528 ; http://n2t.net/addgene:202528 ; RRID:Addgene_202528)
